>Addgene plasmid #203055 | Salsa-BC214-P3B10 | addgene full sequence | sequence record 421371 | Addgene NGS Result
AGCGCCCAATACGCAAACCGCCTCTCCCCGCGCGTTGGCCGATTCATTAATGCAGTCGAGGGATCTCCAT
AAGAGAAGAGGGACAGCTATGACTGGGAGTAGTCAGGAGAGGAGGAAAAATCTGGCTAGTAAAACATGTA
AGGAAAATTTTAGGGATGTTAAAGAAAAAAATAACACAAAACAAAATATAAAAAAAATCTAACCTCAAGT
CAAGGCTTTTCTATGGAATAAGGAATGGACAGCAGGGGGCTGTTTCATATACTGATGACCTCTTTATAGC
CAACCTTTGTTCATGGCAGCCAGCATATGGGCATATGTTGCCAAACTCTAAACCAAATACTCATTCTGAT
GTTTTAAATGATTTGCCCTCCCATATGTCCTTCCGAGTGAGAGACACAAAAAATTCCAACACACTATTGC
AATGAAAATAAATTTCCTTTATTAGCCAGAAGTCAGATGCTCAAGGGGCTTCATGATGTCCCCATAATTT
TTGGCAGAGGGAAAAAGATCGATCTCAGTGGTATTTGTGAGCCAGGGCATTGGCCACACCAGCCACCACC
TTCTGATAGGCAGCCTGCACCTGAGGAGTGAATTCTTTGCCAAAATGATGAGACAGCACAACAACCAGCA
CGTTGCCCAGGAGCTGTAGGAAAGAGAAGAAGGCATGAACATGGTTAGCAGAGGGGCCCGGTTTGGACTC
AGAGTATTTTATCCTCATCTCAAACAGTGTATATCATTGTAACCATAAAGAGAAAGGCAGGATGATGACC
AGGGTGTAGTTGTTTCTACCAATAAGAATATTTCCACGCCAGCCAGAATTTATATGCAGAAATATTCTAC
CTTATCATTTAATTATAACAATTGTTCTCTAAAACTGTGCTGAAGTACAATATAATATACCCTGATTGCC
TTGAAAAAAAAGTGATTAGAGAAAGTACTTACAATCTGACAAATAAACAAAAGTGAATTTAAAAATTCGT
TACAAATGCAAGCTAAAGTTTAACGAAAAAGTTACAGAAAATGAAAAGAAAATAAGAGGAGACAATGGTT
GTCAACAGAGTAGAAAGTGAAAGAAACAAAATTATCATGAGGGTCCATGGTGATACAAGGGACATCTTCC
CATTCTAAACAACACCCTGAAAACTTTGCCCCCTCCATATAACATGAATTTTACAATAGCGAAAAAGAAA
GAACAATCAAGGGTCCCCAAACTCACCCTGAAGTTCTCAGCTCTAGAGATATCGTCGAGGCCGCGCTAGC
GTTTAAACTGTCGACCTTAATTAAGAGATCTGCTCGAGGCGCGTCAGCTGACTAGAGGATCCCCGGGTAC
CGAGCTCGAATTCGGGGCCGCGGAGGCTGGATCGGTCCCGGTGTCTTCTATGGAGGTCAAAACAGCGTGG
ATGGCGTCTCCAGGCGATCTGACGGTTCACTAAACGAGCTCTGCTTATATAGGCCTCCCACCGTACACGC
CTACCTCGACCCGGGTACCGAGCTCGACTTTCACTTTTCTCTATCACTGATAGGGAGTGGTAAACTCGAC
TTTCACTTTTCTCTATCACTGATAGGGAGTGGTAAACTCGACTTTCACTTTTCTCTATCACTGATAGGGA
GTGGTAAACTCGACTTTCACTTTTCTCTATCACTGATAGGGAGTGGTAAACTCGACTTTCACTTTTCTCT
ATCACTGATAGGGAGTGGTAAACTCGACCTATATAAGCAGAGCTCGTTTAGTGAACCGTCAGATCGCCTG
GAGACGCCATCCACGCTGTTTTGACCTCCATAGAAGACACCGGGACCGATCCAGCCTCCGCGGCCCCGAA
TTCCTGCAGCGGCCGCTCTAGAACTAGTGGATCCCCGCGGATGGTGAGCAAGGGCGAGGAGCTGTTCACC
GGGGTGGTGCCCATCCTGGTCGAGCTGGACGGCGACGTAAACGGCCACAAGTTCAGCGTGTCCGGCGAGG
GCGAGGGCGATGCCACCTACGGCAAGCTGACCCTGAAGTTCATCTGCACCACCGGCAAGCTGCCCGTGCC
CTGGCCCACCCTCGTGACCACCCTGACCTACGGCGTGCAGTGCTTCAGCCGCTACCCCGACCACATGAAG
CAGCACGACTTCTTCAAGTCCGCCATGCCCGAAGGCTACGTCCAGGAGCGCACCATCTTCTTCAAGGACG
ACGGCAACTACAAGACCCGCGCCGAGGTGAAGTTCGAGGGCGACACCCTGGTGAACCGCATCGAGCTGAA
GGGCATCGACTTCAAGGAGGACGGCAACATCCTGGGGCACAAGCTGGAGTACAACTACAACAGCCACAAC
GTCTATATCATGGCCGACAAGCAGAAGAACGGCATCAAGGTGAACTTCAAGATCCGCCACAACATCGAGG
ACGGCAGCGTGCAGCTCGCCGACCACTACCAGCAGAACACCCCCATCGGCGACGGCCCCGTGCTGCTGCC
CGACAACCACTACCTGAGCACCCAGTCCGCCCTGAGCAAAGACCCCAACGAGAAGCGCGATCACATGGTC
CTGCTGGAGTTCGTGACCGCCGCCGGGATCACTCTCGGCATGGACGAGCTGTACAAGTAAACCTCGGCGC
GAATTCGATATCAAGCTTGTCGACCTAGTTCTAGAGGATCCAGACATGATAAGATACATTGATGAGTTTG
GACAAACCACAACTAGAATGCAGTGAAAAAAATGCTTTATTTGTGAAATTTGTGATGCTATTGCTTTATT
TGTAACCATTATAAGCTGCAATAAACAAGTTAACAACAACAATTGCATTCATTTTATGTTTCAGGTTCAG
GGGGAGGTGTGGGAGGTTTTTTAAAGCAAGTAAAACCTCTACAAATGTGGTATGGCTGATTATGATCCTG
CAAGCCTCGTCGTCCTGGCCGGACCACGCTATCTGTGCAAGGTCCCCGGCCCCGGACGCGCGCTCCATGA
GCAGAGCGCCCGCCGCCGAGGCGAAGACTCGGGCGGCGCCCTGCCCGTCCCACCAGGTCAACAGGCGGTA
ACCGGCCTCTTCATCGGGAATGCGCGCGACCTTCAGCATCGCCGGCATGTCCCCCTGGCGGACGGGAAGT
ATCCAGCTCGACCAAGCTGGCCGCGTCGAGTGAAGACGAAAGGGCCTCGTGATACGCCTATTTTTATAGG
TTAATGTCATGATAATAATGGTTTCTTAGACGTCAGGTGGCACTTTTCGGGGAAATGTGCGCGGAACCCC
TATTTGTTTATTTTTCTAAATACATTCAAATATGTATCCGCTCATGAGACAATAACCCTGATAAATGCTT
CAATAATATTGAAAAAGGAAGAGTATGAGTATTCAACATTTCCGTGTCGCCCTTATTCCCTTTTTTGCGG
CATTTTGCCTTCCTGTTTTTGCTCACCCAGAAACGCTGGTGAAAGTAAAAGATGCTGAAGATCAGTTGGG
TGCACGAGTGGGTTACATCGAACTGGATCTCAACAGCGGTAAGATCCTTGAGAGTTTTCGCCCCGAAGAA
CGTTTTCCAATGATGAGCACTTTTAAAGTTCTGCTATGTGGCGCGGTATTATCCCGTGTTGACGCCGGGC
AAGAGCAACTCGGTCGCCGCATACACTATTCTCAGAATGACTTGGTTGAGTACTCACCAGTCACAGAAAA
GCATCTTACGGATGGCATGACAGTAAGAGAATTATGCAGTGCTGCCATAACCATGAGTGATAACACTGCG
GCCAACTTACTTCTGACAACGATCGGAGGACCGAAGGAGCTAACCGCTTTTTTGCACAACATGGGGGATC
ATGTAACTCGCCTTGATCGTTGGGAACCGGAGCTGAATGAAGCCATACCAAACGACGAGCGTGACACCAC
GATGCCTGTAGCAATGGCAACAACGTTGCGCAAACTATTAACTGGCGAACTACTTACTCTAGCTTCCCGG
CAACAATTAATAGACTGGATGGAGGCGGATAAAGTTGCAGGACCACTTCTGCGCTCGGCCCTTCCGGCTG
GCTGGTTTATTGCTGATAAATCTGGAGCCGGTGAGCGTGGGTCTCGCGGTATCATTGCAGCACTGGGGCC
AGATGGTAAGCCCTCCCGTATCGTAGTTATCTACACGACGGGGAGTCAGGCAACTATGGATGAACGAAAT
AGACAGATCGCTGAGATAGGTGCCTCACTGATTAAGCATTGGTAACTGTCAGACCAAGTTTACTCATATA
TACTTTAGATTGATTTAAAACTTCATTTTTAATTTAAAAGGATCTAGGTGAAGATCCTTTTTGATAATCT
CATGACCAAAATCCCTTAACGTGAGTTTTCGTTCCACTGAGCGTCAGACCCCGTAGAAAAGATCAAAGGA
TCTTCTTGAGATCCTTTTTTTCTGCGCGTAATCTGCTGCTTGCAAACAAAAAAACCACCGCTACCAGCGG
TGGTTTGTTTGCCGGATCAAGAGCTACCAACTCTTTTTCCGAAGGTAACTGGCTTCAGCAGAGCGCAGAT
ACCAAATACTGTTCTTCTAGTGTAGCCGTAGTTAGGCCACCACTTCAAGAACTCTGTAGCACCGCCTACA
TACCTCGCTCTGCTAATCCTGTTACCAGTGGCTGCTGCCAGTGGCGATAAGTCGTGTCTTACCGGGTTGG
ACTCAAGACGATAGTTACCGGATAAGGCGCAGCGGTCGGGCTGAACGGGGGGTTCGTGCACACAGCCCAG
CTTGGAGCGAACGACCTACACCGAACTGAGATACCTACAGCGTGAGCTATGAGAAAGCGCCACGCTTCCC
GAAGGGAGAAAGGCGGACAGGTATCCGGTAAGCGGCAGGGTCGGAACAGGAGAGCGCACGAGGGAGCTTC
CAGGGGGAAACGCCTGGTATCTTTATAGTCCTGTCGGGTTTCGCCACCTCTGACTTGAGCGTCGATTTTT
GTGATGCTCGTCAGGGGGGCGGAGCCTATGGAAAAACGCCAGCAACGCGGCCTTTTTACGGTTCCTGGCC
TTTTGCTGGCCTTTTGCTCACATGTTCTTTCCTGCGTTATCCCCTGATTCTGTGGATAACCGTATTACCG
CCTTTGAGTGAGCTGATACCGCTCGCCGCAGCCGAACGACCGAGCGCAGCGAGTCAGTGAGCGAGGAAGC
GGAAG
Features (pLannotate 1.2.2; 17 found; start..end, strand, type, name):
      2..55      +  CDS            lacI (fragment): lac repressor; lacI; The lac repressor binds to the lac operator to inhibit transcription in E. coli. This inhibition can be relieved by adding lactose or isopropyl-β-D-thiogalactopyranoside (IPTG).
    388..443     -  polyA_signal   β-globin poly(A) signal: rabbit β-globin polyadenylation signal (Gil and Proudfoot, 1987)
    518..640     -  CDS            HBB: HBB_COLGU - Experimental evidence at transcript level: Swiss-Prot protein existence level 2. Involved in oxygen transport from the lung to the various peripheral tissues. From Colobus guereza (Mantled guereza) (Eastern black-and-white colobus monkey).
    644..1216    -  intron         β-globin intron: intron from rabbit β-globin gene
   1312..1343    -  misc_feature   MCS (fragment): pUC18/19 multiple cloning site
   1437..1475    -  promoter       minimal CMV promoter: human cytomegalovirus (CMV) immediate early promoter
   1493..1708    -  protein_bind   tetracycline response element (fragment): contains seven copies of the tetracycline operator tetO tetracycline repressor TetR
   1708..1753    +  promoter       TRE3GV promoter (fragment): 3rd-generation Tet-responsive promoter that can be activated by binding of Tet-On® 3G, optimized for retroviral and lentiviral vectors
   1829..1856    +  misc_feature   MCS (fragment): pBluescript multiple cloning site
   1861..2580    +  CDS            EGFP: the original enhanced GFP (Yang et al., 1996) mammalian codon-optimized
   2591..2613    +  misc_feature   MCS (fragment): pBluescript multiple cloning site
   2627..2761    -  polyA_signal   SV40 poly(A) signal: SV40 polyadenylation signal
   2784..2867    -  CDS            large T antigen (fragment): large T antigen from SV40 (simian virus 40)
   2861..3091    -  CDS            str (fragment): STR_KLEPN - Protein inferred from homology: Swiss-Prot protein existence level 3. The aminoglycoside phosphotransferases achieve inactivation of their antibiotic substrates by phosphorylation. From Klebsiella pneumoniae.
   3210..3314    +  promoter       AmpR promoter: bla
   3315..4175    +  CDS            AmpR: β-lactamase; bla; confers resistance to ampicillin, carbenicillin, and related antibiotics
   4346..4934    +  rep_origin     ori: high-copy-number ColE1/pMB1/pBR322/pUC origin of replication
