[The description below was written by a language model from this plasmid's Addgene catalogue record and pLannotate feature annotations shown in this document.]
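Description:
Salsa-BC214-P3B10 is a 5.1 kb mammalian expression plasmid built on the pCER206 backbone, serving as one member of a set of barcoded reporter plasmids for PRESTO-Salsa, a highly multiplexed GPCR bioactivity screening approach. It is propagated in E. coli at high copy through a ColE1/pUC-type origin and selected with ampicillin via the β-lactamase gene and its native promoter. No mammalian selection marker is annotated, which fits transient transfection use, although the record does not state this.

The payload is a synthetic insert of about 730 bp, EGFP/BC214, placed under a Tet Response Element promoter. The feature table shows an array of tetO operators flanked on either side by minimal promoter elements: a TRE3G-type fragment reading forward into mammalian codon-optimized EGFP, and a minimal CMV promoter reading the opposite way toward a rabbit β-globin intron, exon fragment and polyadenylation signal. This resembles a bidirectional Tet-responsive arrangement, but no coding sequence is annotated on the β-globin side. The barcode itself is not annotated. The BsrGI and HindIII cloning sites and the short polylinker fragment downstream of EGFP suggest that it sits at the 3′ end of the EGFP transcript, ahead of the region carrying an SV40 poly(A) signal, which pLannotate annotates on the reverse strand.

Transcription from the TRE requires a tetracycline-controlled transactivator supplied from elsewhere, so a receptor-coupled activation event would produce an EGFP mRNA carrying the BC214 identifier. Sequencing such barcodes would let many receptors be read out in a pooled assay. The small lacI, SV40 large T antigen and aminoglycoside phosphotransferase fragments appear to be backbone remnants with no evident function.
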