Addgene plasmid #203055: Salsa-BC214-P3B10
Purpose: Expression of barcoded reporter plasmid for PRESTO-Salsa; EGFP/BC214
Depositing lab: Noah Palm. Depositing organization: Yale University. Publication: Highly multiplexed bioactivity screening reveals human and microbiota metabolome-GPCRome interactions. Chen H, Rosen CE, Gonzalez-Hernandez JA, Song D, Potempa J, Ring AM, Palm NW. Cell. 2023 Jul 6;186(14):3095-3110.e19. doi: 10.1016/j.cell.2023.05.024. Epub 2023 Jun 14. PubMed 37321219.
Backbone
  Vector backbone: pCER206
  Vector type: Mammalian Expression
Growth in bacteria
  Bacterial resistance: Ampicillin, 100 μg/mL
  Growth temperature: 37°C
  Growth strain: DH5alpha
  Copy number: High Copy
Gene/Insert
  Gene/Insert name: EGFP/BC214
  Species: Synthetic
  Insert size (bp): 730
  Promoter: Tet Response Element (TRE)
  Cloning method: Restriction Enzyme; 5′ cloning site BsrGI (not destroyed); 3′ cloning site HindIII (not destroyed)
  Sequencing primers: 5′ Custom primer (GAAGCGCGATCACATGG)
Terms and licenses: Academic/Nonprofit Terms; Industry Terms: Not Available to Industry
How to cite: Salsa-BC214-P3B10 was a gift from Noah Palm (Addgene plasmid # 203055 ; http://n2t.net/addgene:203055 ; RRID:Addgene_203055)
