>Addgene plasmid #203055 | Salsa-BC214-P3B10 | depositor partial sequence | sequence record 393928 | BC214
ACCTCGGCGC
